>Addgene plasmid #30097 | HL 4178 (=HL 862 + pHL 1360) | addgene partial sequence | sequence record 35274 | 30097 with GFP-R
TTCTCCTTTACGCATGCTAGCTGGGACCAGGAGGGACAGTACTTTAACTTTCATGTTATTAACCCTCTGT
TATATGCCTTTATTTGCTTTTTTATGCCACTGCATACTGATTAACCCTCATTAATCAGTCGGCAAGTCGA
CAGTATCTCTATCACTGATAGGGATGTCAATCTCTATCACTGATAGGGACTCGAGGTGAAGACGAAAGGG
CCTCGTGATACGCCTATTTTTATAGGTTAATGTCATGATAATAATGGTTTCTTAGACGTCAGGTGGCACT
TTTCGGGGAAATGTGCGCGGAACCCCTATTTGTTTATTTTTCTAAATACATTCAAATATGTATCCGCTCA
TGAGACAATAACCCTGATAAATGCTTCAATAATATTGAAAAAGGAAGAGTATGAGTATTCAACATTTCCG
TGTCGCCCTTATTCCCTTTTTTGCGGCATTTTGCCTTCCTGTTTTTGCTCACCCAGAAACGCTGGTGAAA
GTAAAAGATGCTGAAGATCAGTTGGGTGCACGAGTGGGTTACATCGAACTGGATCTCAACAGCGGTAAGA
TCCTTGAGAGTTTTCGCCCCGAAGAACGTTTTCCAATGATGAGCACTTTTAAAGTTCTGCTATGTGGCGC
GGTATTATCCCGTATTGACGCCGGGCAAGAGCAACTCGGTCGCCGCATACACTATTCTCAGAATGACTTG
GTTGAGTACTCACCAGTCACAGAAAAGCATCTTACGGATGGCATGACAGTAAGAGAATTATGCAGTGCTG
CCATAACCATGAGTGATAACACTGCGGCCAAC
