>Addgene plasmid #30097 | HL 4178 (=HL 862 + pHL 1360) | addgene partial sequence | sequence record 36942 | GFP-F 5'-GGTCCTTCTTGAGTTTGTAAC-3'
GGCATGGATGAGCTCTACAAATAAAAGCTAGCTTGGCTGTTTTGGCGGATGAGAGAAGATTTTCAGCCTG
ATACAGATTAAATCAGAACGCAGAAGCGGTCTGATAAAACAGAATTTGCCTGGCGGCAGTAGCGCGGTGG
TCCCACCTGACCCCATGCCGAACTCAGAAGTGAAACGCCGTAGCGCCGATGGTAGTGTGGGGTCTCCCCA
TGCGAGAGTAGGGAACTGCCAGGCATCAAATAAAACGAAAGGCTCAGTCGAAAGACTGGGCCTTTCGTTT
TATCTGTTGTTTGTCGGTGAACGCTCTCCTGAGTAGGACAAATCCGCCGGGAGCGGATTTGAACGTTGCG
AAGCAACGGCCCGGAGGGTGGCGGGCAGGACGCCCGCCATAAACTGCCAGGCATCAAATTAAGCAGAAGG
CCATCCTGACGGATGGCCTTTTTGCGTTTCTACAAACTCTTTTGTTTATTTTTCTAAATACATTCAAATA
TGTATCCGCTCAGGATCCATAAATGTGAGCGGATAACATTGACATTGTGAGCGGATAACAAGATACTCCC
GGGTAAGGAGGAAAAAAAATGGCTAAGGGGCAATCTTTACAAGATCCGTTCCTGAACGCACTGCGTCGGG
AACGTGTTCCAGTTTCTATTTATTTGGTGAATGGTATTAAGCTGCAAGGGCAAATCGAGTCTTTTGATCA
GTTCGTGATCCTGTTGAAAAACACGGTCAGCCAGATGGTTTACAAGCACGCGATTTCTACTGTTGTCCCG
TCTCGCCCGGTTTCTCATCACAGTAACAACGCCGGTGGCGGTACCAGCAGTAACTACCATCATGGTAGCA
GCGCGCAGAATACTTCCGCGCAACAGGACAGCGAAGAAACCGAATAAGGGCCCATGGTACGCGTGCTAGA
GGCATC
