>Addgene plasmid #30097 | HL 4178 (=HL 862 + pHL 1360) | depositor partial sequence | sequence record 36944 | vector backbone, ColE (from pZ system) + AmpR
CCCGGGGGATCCCATGGTACGCGTGCTAGAGGCATCAAATAAAACGAAAGGCTCAGTCGAAAGACTGGGC
CTTTCGTTTTATCTGTTGTTTGTCGGTGAACGCTCTCCTGAGTAGGACAAATCCGCCGCCCTAGACCTAG
GCGTTCGGCTGCGGCGAGCGGTATCAGCTCACTCAAAGGCGGTAATACGGTTATCCACAGAATCAGGGGA
TAACGCAGGAAAGAACATGTGAGCAAAAGGCCAGCAAAAGGCCAGGAACCGTAAAAAGGCCGCGTTGCTG
GCGTTTTTCCATAGGCTCCGCCCCCCTGACGAGCATCACAAAAATCGACGCTCAAGTCAGAGGTGGCGAA
ACCCGACAGGACTATAAAGATACCAGGCGTTTCCCCCTGGAAGCTCCCTCGTGCGCTCTCCTGTTCCGAC
CCTGCCGCTTACCGGATACCTGTCCGCCTTTCTCCCTTCGGGAAGCGTGGCGCTTTCTCAATGCTCACGC
TGTAGGTATCTCAGTTCGGTGTAGGTCGTTCGCTCCAAGCTGGGCTGTGTGCACGAACCCCCCGTTCAGC
CCGACCGCTGCGCCTTATCCGGTAACTATCGTCTTGAGTCCAACCCGGTAAGACACGACTTATCGCCACT
GGCAGCAGCCACTGGTAACAGGATTAGCAGAGCGAGGTATGTAGGCGGTGCTACAGAGTTCTTGAAGTGG
TGGCCTAACTACGGCTACACTAGAAGGACAGTATTTGGTATCTGCGCTCTGCTGAAGCCAGTTACCTTCG
GAAAAAGAGTTGGTAGCTCTTGATCCGGCAAACAAACCACCGCTGGTAGCGGTGGTTTTTTTGTTTGCAA
GCAGCAGATTACGCGCAGAAAAAAAGGATCTCAAGAAGATCCTTTGATCTTTTCTACGGGGTCTGACGCT
CAGTGGAACGAAAACTCACGTTAAGGGATTTTGGTCATGACTAGTGCTTGGATTCTCACCAATAAAAAAC
GCCCGGCGGCAACCGAGCGTTCTGAACAAATCCAGATGGAGTTCTGAGGTCATTACTGGATCTATCAACA
GGAGTCCAAGCGAGCTCGTAAACTTGGTCTGACAGTTACCAATGCTTAATCAGTGAGGCACCTATCTCAG
CGATCTGTCTATTTCGTTCATCCATAGTTGCCTGACTCCCCGTCGTGTAGATAACTACGATACGGGAGGG
CTTACCATCTGGCCCCAGTGCTGCAATGATACCGCGAGACCCACGCTCACCGGCTCCAGATTTATCAGCA
ATAAACCAGCCAGCCGGAAGGGCCGAGCGCAGAAGTGGTCCTGCAACTTTATCCGCCTCCATCCAGTCTA
TTAATTGTTGCCGGGAAGCTAGAGTAAGTAGTTCGCCAGTTAATAGTTTGCGCAACGTTGTTGCCATTGC
TACAGGCATCGTGGTGTCACGCTCGTCGTTTGGTATGGCTTCATTCAGCTCCGGTTCCCAACGATCAAGG
CGAGTTACATGATCCCCCATGTTGTGCAAAAAAGCGGTTAGCTCCTTCGGTCCTCCGATCGTTGTCAGAA
GTAAGTTGGCCGCAGTGTTATCACTCATGGTTATGGCAGCACTGCATAATTCTCTTACTGTCATGCCATC
CGTAAGATGCTTTTCTGTGACTGGTGAGTACTCAACCAAGTCATTCTGAGAATAGTGTATGCGGCGACCG
AGTTGCTCTTGCCCGGCGTCAATACGGGATAATACCGCGCCACATAGCAGAACTTTAAAAGTGCTCATCA
TTGGAAAACGTTCTTCGGGGCGAAAACTCTCAAGGATCTTACCGCTGTTGAGATCCAGTTCGATGTAACC
CACTCGTGCACCCAACTGATCTTCAGCATCTTTTACTTTCACCAGCGTTTCTGGGTGAGCAAAAACAGGA
AGGCAAAATGCCGCAAAAAAGGGAATAAGGGCGACACGGAAATGTTGAATACTCATACTCTTCCTTTTTC
AATATTATTGAAGCATTTATCAGGGTTATTGTCTCATGAGCGGATACATATTTGAATGTATTTAGAAAAA
TAAACAAATAGGGGTTCCGCGCACATTTCCCCGAAAAGTGCCACCTGACGTC
