>Addgene plasmid #30097 | HL 4178 (=HL 862 + pHL 1360) | depositor partial sequence | sequence record 36945 | hfq
TAAGGAGGAAAAAAAATGGCTAAGGGGCAATCTTTACAAGATCCGTTCCTGAACGCACTGCGTCGGGAAC
GTGTTCCAGTTTCTATTTATTTGGTGAATGGTATTAAGCTGCAAGGGCAAATCGAGTCTTTTGATCAGTT
CGTGATCCTGTTGAAAAACACGGTCAGCCAGATGGTTTACAAGCACGCGATTTCTACTGTTGTCCCGTCT
CGCCCGGTTTCTCATCACAGTAACAACGCCGGTGGCGGTACCAGCAGTAACTACCATCATGGTAGCAGCG
CGCAGAATACTTCCGCGCAACAGGACAGCGAAGAAACCGAATAA
