>Addgene plasmid #30097 | HL 4178 (=HL 862 + pHL 1360) | depositor partial sequence | sequence record 36946 | ompC
TTGCCGACTGATTAATGAGGGTTAATCAGTATGCAGTGGCATAAAAAAGCAAATAAAGGCATATAACAGA
GGGTTAATAACATGAAAGTTAAAGTACTGTCCCTCCTGGTCCCAGCTA
