[The description below was written by a language model from this plasmid's Addgene catalogue record.]
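Description:
HL 4178 is the designation for E. coli strain HL 862 carrying plasmid pHL 1360, a bacterial expression and synthetic-biology construct built on a modified pZ-system backbone of about 2 kb. The backbone supplies a ColE1-type origin, giving high copy number, and an ampicillin resistance marker for selection. The record notes that the plasmid is kept in its own host strain, HL 862, and may depend on that particular background, but it does not give the strain's genotype.

The insert, about 2.1 kb and cloned between AatII and ApaI sites that both remain intact, contains two independent expression cassettes of E. coli origin. In the first, the PLlacO-1 promoter drives hfq, which encodes the RNA chaperone that stabilises many small regulatory RNAs and helps them pair with their mRNA targets. In the second, the PLtetO-1 promoter drives an ompC::gfp fusion, with GFP at the C-terminal end, so that fluorescence reports expression from the ompC sequence. PLlacO-1 and PLtetO-1 are synthetic phage lambda PL-derived promoters carrying lac and tet operators respectively. In hosts that supply LacI and TetR, they can be induced separately, typically with IPTG and anhydrotetracycline, so Hfq levels and target-reporter transcription can be set independently.

The associated publication concerns disruption of small RNA signalling through competition for Hfq. This fits use of the plasmid to measure how Hfq availability affects post-transcriptional regulation of an ompC reporter. No feature table was provided, so the exact extent of the ompC fragment, the ribosome binding sites and the terminators are not stated in the record.
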