Addgene plasmid #30097: HL 4178 (=HL 862 + pHL 1360)
Depositing lab: Han Lim. Depositing organization: University of California, Berkeley. Publication: Disruption of small RNA signaling caused by competition for Hfq. Hussein R, Lim HN. Proc Natl Acad Sci U S A. 2011 Jan 18;108(3):1110-5. doi: 10.1073/pnas.1010082108. Epub 2010 Dec 28. PubMed 21189298.
Backbone
  Vector backbone: ColE (from pZ system) + AmpR
  Backbone manufacturer: Lim Lab (modified from Rolf Lutz and Hermann Bujard, 1997)
  Backbone size w/o insert (bp): 2000
  Vector type: Bacterial Expression, Synthetic Biology
Growth in bacteria
  Bacterial resistance: Ampicillin, 100 μg/mL
  Growth temperature: 37°C
  Growth strain: HL 862
  Copy number: High Copy
Gene/Insert
  Gene/Insert name: pLlacO-1:hfq, pLtetO-1:ompC::gfp
  Species: E. coli
  Insert size (bp): 2100
  Tag / fusion protein: GFP (C terminal on backbone)
  Cloning method: Restriction Enzyme; 5′ cloning site AatII (not destroyed); 3′ cloning site ApaI (not destroyed)
  Sequencing primers: 5′ ctcatgagcggatacat atttgaa; 3′ agctgatacc gctcgccgca gccgaacg
Terms and licenses: Academic/Nonprofit Terms; Industry Terms: Not Available to Industry
Depositor comments: Please note that this plasmid may require a unique bacterial strain, so make sure to confirm that you can also obtain the appropriate growth strain. Please contact us or contact our distributors if you have any questions.
How to cite: HL 4178 (=HL 862 + pHL 1360) was a gift from Han Lim (Addgene plasmid # 30097 ; http://n2t.net/addgene:30097 ; RRID:Addgene_30097)
